>Addgene plasmid #167691 | pRU324 | addgene full sequence | sequence record 331092 | Addgene NGS Result
AGTACTTTGATCCAACCCCTCCGCTGCTATAGTGCAGTCGGCTTCTGACGTTCAGTGCAGCCGTCTTCTG
AAAACGACATGTCGCACAAGTCCTAAGTTACGCGACAGGCTGCCGCCCTGCCCTTTTCCTGGCGTTTTCT
TGTCGCGTGTTTTAGTCGCATAAAGTAGAATACTTGCGACTAGAACCGGAGACATTACGCCATGAACAAG
AGCGCCGCCGCTGGCCTGCTGGGCTATGCCCGCGTCAGCACCGACGACCAGGACTTGACCAACCAACGGG
CCGAACTGCACGCGGCCGGCTGCACCAAGCTGTTTTCCGAGAAGATCACCGGCACCAGGCGCGACCGCCC
GGAGCTGGCCAGGATGCTTGACCACCTACGCCCTGGCGACGTTGTGACAGTGACCAGGCTAGACCGCCTG
GCCCGCAGCACCCGCGACCTACTGGACATTGCCGAGCGCATCCAGGAGGCCGGCGCGGGCCTGCGTAGCC
TGGCAGAGCCGTGGGCCGACACCACCACGCCGGCCGGCCGCATGGTGTTGACCGTGTTCGCCGGCATTGC
CGAGTTCGAGCGTTCCCTAATCATCGACCGCACCCGGAGCGGGCGCGAGGCCGCCAAGGCCCGAGGCGTG
AAGTTTGGCCCCCGCCCTACCCTCACCCCGGCACAGATCGCGCACGCCCGCGAGCTGATCGACCAGGAAG
GCCGCACCGTGAAAGAGGCGGCTGCACTGCTTGGCGTGCATCGCTCGACCCTGTACCGCGCACTTGAGCG
CAGCGAGGAAGTGACGCCCACCGAGGCCAGGCGGCGCGGTGCCTTCCGTGAGGACGCATTGACCGAGGCC
GACGCCCTGGCGGCCGCCGAGAATGAACGCCAAGAGGAACAAGCATGAAACCGCACCAGGACGGCCAGGA
CGAACCGTTTTTCATTACCGAAGAGATCGAGGCGGAGATGATCGCGGCCGGGTACGTGTTCGAGCCGCCC
GCGCACGTCTCAACCGTGCGGCTGCATGAAATCCTGGCCGGTTTGTCTGATGCCAAGCTGGCGGCCTGGC
CGGCCAGCTTGGCCGCTGAAGAAACCGAGCGCCGCCGTCTAAAAAGGTGATGTGTATTTGAGTAAAACAG
CTTGCGTCATGCGGTCGCTGCGTATATGATGCGATGAGTAAATAAACAAATACGCAAGGGGAACGCATGA
AGGTTATCGCTGTACTTAACCAGAAAGGCGGGTCAGGCAAGACGACCATCGCAACCCATCTAGCCCGCGC
CCTGCAACTCGCCGGGGCCGATGTTCTGTTAGTCGATTCCGATCCCCAGGGCAGTGCCCGCGATTGGGCG
GCCGTGCGGGAAGATCAACCGCTAACCGTTGTCGGCATCGACCGCCCGACGATTGACCGCGACGTGAAGG
CCATCGGCCGGCGCGACTTCGTAGTGATCGACGGAGCGCCCCAGGCGGCGGACTTGGCTGTGTCCGCGAT
CAAGGCAGCCGACTTCGTGCTGATTCCGGTGCAGCCAAGCCCTTACGACATATGGGCCACCGCCGACCTG
GTGGAGCTGGTTAAGCAGCGCATTGAGGTCACGGATGGAAGGCTACAAGCGGCCTTTGTCGTGTCGCGGG
CGATCAAAGGCACGCGCATCGGCGGTGAGGTTGCCGAGGCGCTGGCCGGGTACGAGCTGCCCATTCTTGA
GTCCCGTATCACGCAGCGCGTGAGCTACCCAGGCACTGCCGCCGCCGGCACAACCGTTCTTGAATCAGAA
CCCGAGGGCGACGCTGCCCGCGAGGTCCAGGCGCTGGCCGCTGAAATTAAATCAAAACTCATTTGAGTTA
ATGAGGTAAAGAGAAAATGAGCAAAAGCACAAACACGCTAAGTGCCGGCCGTCCGAGCGCACGCAGCAGC
AAGGCTGCAACGTTGGCCAGCCTGGCAGACACGCCAGCCATGAAGCGGGTCAACTTTCAGTTGCCGGCGG
AGGATCACACCAAGCTGAAGATGTACGCGGTACGCCAAGGCAAGACCATTACCGAGCTGCTATCTGAATA
CATCGCGCAGCTACCAGAGTAAATGAGCAAATGAATAAATGAGTAGATGAATTTTAGCGGCTAAAGGAGG
CGGCATGGAAAATCAAGAACAACCAGGCACCGACGCCGTGGAATGCCCCATGTGTGGAGGAACGGGCGGT
TGGCCAGGCGTAAGCGGCTGGGTTGTCTGCCGGCCCTGCAATGGCACTGGAACCCCCAAGCCCGAGGAAT
CGGCGTGAGCGGTCGCAAACCATCCGGCCCGGTACAAATCGGCGCGGCGCTGGGTGATGACCTGGTGGAG
AAGTTGAAGGCCGCGCAGGCCGCCCAGCGGCAACGCATCGAGGCAGAAGCACGCCCCGGTGAATCGTGGC
AAGCGGCCGCTGATCGAATCCGCAAAGAATCCCGGCAACCGCCGGCAGCCGGTGCGCCGTCGATTAGGAA
GCCGCCCAAGGGCGACGAGCAACCAGATTTTTTCGTTCCGATGCTCTATGACGTGGGCACCCGCGATAGT
CGCAGCATCATGGACGTGGCCGTTTTCCGTCTGTCGAAGCGTGACCGACGAGCTGGCGAGGTGATCCGCT
ACGAGCTTCCAGACGGGCACGTAGAGGTTTCCGCAGGGCCGGCCGGCATGGCCAGTGTGTGGGATTACGA
CCTGGTACTGATGGCGGTTTCCCATCTAACCGAATCCATGAACCGATACCGGGAAGGGAAGGGAGACAAG
CCCGGCCGCGTGTTCCGTCCACACGTTGCGGACGTACTCAAGTTCTGCCGGCGAGCCGATGGCGGAAAGC
AGAAAGACGACCTGGTAGAAACCTGCATTCGGTTAAACACCACGCACGTTGCCATGCAGCGTACGAAGAA
GGCCAAGAACGGCCGCCTGGTGACGGTATCCGAGGGTGAAGCCTTGATTAGCCGCTACAAGATCGTAAAG
AGCGAAACCGGGCGGCCGGAGTACATCGAGATCGAGCTAGCTGATTGGATGTACCGCGAGATCACAGAAG
GCAAGAACCCGGACGTGCTGACGGTTCACCCCGATTACTTTTTGATCGATCCCGGCATCGGCCGTTTTCT
CTACCGCCTGGCACGCCGCGCCGCAGGCAAGGCAGAAGCCAGATGGTTGTTCAAGACGATCTACGAACGC
AGTGGCAGCGCCGGAGAGTTCAAGAAGTTCTGTTTCACCGTGCGCAAGCTGATCGGGTCAAATGACCTGC
CGGAGTACGATTTGAAGGAGGAGGCGGGGCAGGCTGGCCCGATCCTAGTCATGCGCTACCGCAACCTGAT
CGAGGGCGAAGCATCCGCCGGTTCCTAATGTACGGAGCAGATGCTAGGGCAAATTGCCCTAGCAGGGGAA
AAAGGTCGAAAAGGTCTCTTTCCTGTGGATAGCACGTACATTGGGAACCCAAAGCCGTACATTGGGAACC
GGAACCCGTACATTGGGAACCCAAAGCCGTACATTGGGAACCGGTCACACATGTAAGTGACTGATATAAA
AGAGAAAAAAGGCGATTTTTCCGCCTAAAACTCTTTAAAACTTATTAAAACTCTTAAAACCCGCCTGGCC
TGTGCATAACTGTCTGGCCAGCGCACAGCCGAAGAGCTGCAAAAAGCGCCTACCCTTCGGTCGCTGCGCT
CCCTACGCCCCGCCGCTTCGCGTCGGCCTATCGCGGCCGCTGGCCGCTCAAAAATGGCTGGCCTACGGCC
AGGCAATCTACCAGGGCGCGGACAAGCCGCGCCGTCGCCACTCGACCGCCGGCGCCCACATCAAGGCACC
CTGCCTCGCGCGTTTCGGTGATGACGGTGAAAACCTCTGACACATGCAGCTCCCGGAGACGGTCACAGCT
TGTCTGTAAGCGGATGCCGGGAGCAGACAAGCCCGTCAGGGCGCGTCAGCGGGTGTTGGCGGGTGTCGGG
GCGCAGCCATGACCCAGTCACGTAGCGATAGCGGAGTGTATACTGGCTTAACTATGCGGCATCAGAGCAG
ATTGTACTGAGAGTGCACCATATGCGGTGTGAAATACCGCACAGATGCGTAAGGAGAAAATACCGCATCA
GGCGCTCTTCCGCTTCCTCGCTCACTGACTCGCTGCGCTCGGTCGTTCGGCTGCGGCGAGCGGTATCAGC
TCACTCAAAGGCGGTAATACGGTTATCCACAGAATCAGGGGATAACGCAGGAAAGAACATGTGAGCAAAA
GGCCAGCAAAAGGCCAGGAACCGTAAAAAGGCCGCGTTGCTGGCGTTTTTCCATAGGCTCCGCCCCCCTG
ACGAGCATCACAAAAATCGACGCTCAAGTCAGAGGTGGCGAAACCCGACAGGACTATAAAGATACCAGGC
GTTTCCCCCTGGAAGCTCCCTCGTGCGCTCTCCTGTTCCGACCCTGCCGCTTACCGGATACCTGTCCGCC
TTTCTCCCTTCGGGAAGCGTGGCGCTTTCTCATAGCTCACGCTGTAGGTATCTCAGTTCGGTGTAGGTCG
TTCGCTCCAAGCTGGGCTGTGTGCACGAACCCCCCGTTCAGCCCGACCGCTGCGCCTTATCCGGTAACTA
TCGTCTTGAGTCCAACCCGGTAAGACACGACTTATCGCCACTGGCAGCAGCCACTGGTAACAGGATTAGC
AGAGCGAGGTATGTAGGCGGTGCTACAGAGTTCTTGAAGTGGTGGCCTAACTACGGCTACACTAGAAGGA
CAGTATTTGGTATCTGCGCTCTGCTGAAGCCAGTTACCTTCGGAAAAAGAGTTGGTAGCTCTTGATCCGG
CAAACAAACCACCGCTGGTAGCGGTGGTTTTTTTGTTTGCAAGCAGCAGATTACGCGCAGAAAAAAAGGA
TCTCAAGAAGATCCTTTGATCTTTTCTACGGGGTCTGACGCTCAGTGGAACGAAAACTCACGTTAAGGGA
TTTTGGTCATGCATGATATATCTCCCAATTTGTGTAGGGCTTATTATGCACGCTTAAAAATAATAAAAGC
AGACTTGACCTGATAGTTTGGCTGTGAGCAATTATGTGCTTAGTGCATCTAACGCTTGAGTTAAGCCGCG
CCGCGAAGCGGCGTCGGCTTGAACGAATTTCTAGCTAGACATTATTTGCCGACTACCTTGGTGATCTCGC
CTTTCACGTAGTGGACAAATTCTTCCAACTGATCTGCGCGCGAGGCCAAGCGATCTTCTTCTTGTCCAAG
ATAAGCCTGTCTAGCTTCAAGTATGACGGGCTGATACTGGGCCGGCAGGCGCTCCATTGCCCAGTCGGCA
GCGACATCCTTCGGCGCGATTTTGCCGGTTACTGCGCTGTACCAAATGCGGGACAACGTAAGCACTACAT
TTCGCTCATCGCCAGCCCAGTCGGGCGGCGAGTTCCATAGCGTTAAGGTTTCATTTAGCGCCTCAAATAG
ATCCTGTTCAGGAACCGGATCAAAGAGTTCCTCCGCCGCTGGACCTACCAAGGCAACGCTATGTTCTCTT
GCTTTTGTCAGCAAGATAGCCAGATCAATGTCGATCGTGGCTGGCTCGAAGATACCTGCAAGAATGTCAT
TGCGCTGCCATTCTCCAAATTGCAGTTCGCGCTTAGCTGGATAACGCCACGGAATGATGTCGTCGTGCAC
AACAATGGTGACTTCTACAGCGCGGAGAATCTCGCTCTCTCCAGGGGAAGCCGAAGTTTCCAAAAGGTCG
TTGATCAAAGCTCGCCGCGTTGTTTCATCAAGCCTTACGGTCACCGTAACCAGCAAATCAATATCACTGT
GTGGCTTCAGGCCGCCATCCACTGCGGAGCCGTACAAATGTACGGCCAGCAACGTCGGTTCGAGATGGCG
CTCGATGACGCCAACTACCTCTGATAGTTGAGTCGATACTTCGGCGATCACCGCTTCCCCCATGATGTTT
AACTTTGTTTTAGGGCGACTGCCCTGCTGCGTAACATCGTTGCTGCTCCATAACATCAAACATCGACCCA
CGGCGTAACGCGCTTGCTGCTTGGATGCCCGAGGCATAGACTGTACCCCAAAAAAACAGTCATAACAAGC
CATGAAAACCGCCACTGCGCCGTTACCACCGCTGCGTTCGGTCAAGGTTCTGGACCAGTTGCGTGAGCGC
ATACGCTACTTGCATTACAGCTTACGAACCGAACAGGCTTATGTCCACTGGGTTCGTGCCCGAATTGATC
ACAGGCAGCAACGCTCTGTCATCGTTACAATCAACATGCTACCCTCCGCGAGATCATCCGTGTTTCAAAC
CCGGCAGCTTAGTTGCCGTTCTTCCGAATAGCATCGGTAACATGAGCAAAGTCTGCCGCCTTACAACGGC
TCTCCCGCTGACGCCGTCCCGGACTGATGGGCTGCCTGTATCGAGTGGTGATTTTGTGCCGAGCTGCCGG
TCGGGGAGCTGTTGGCTGGCTGGTGGCAGGATATATTGTGGTGTAAACAAATTGACGCTTAGACAACTTA
ATAACACATTGCGGACGTTTTTAATGTACTGAATTAACGCCGAATTGCTCTAGCCAATACGCAAACCGCC
TCTCCCCGCGCGTTGGCCGATTCATTAATGCAGCTGGCACGACAGGTTTCCCGACTGGAAAGCGGGCAGT
GAGCGCAACGCAATTAATGTGAGTTAGCTCACTCATTAGGCACCCCAGGCTTTACACTTTATGCTTCCGG
CTCGTATGTTGTGTGGAATTGTGAGCGGATAACAATTTCACACAGGAAACAGCTATGACATGATTACGAA
TTCGGTACCGAATAAAAGCATTTGCGTTTGGTTTATCATTGCGTTTATACAAGGACAGAGATCCACTGAG
CTGGAATAGCTTAAAACCATTATCAGAACAAAATAAACCATTTTTTGTTAAGAATCAGAGCATAGTAAAC
AACAGAAACAACCTAAGAGAGGTAACTTGTCCAAGAAGATAGCTAATTATATCTATTTTATAAAAGTTAT
CATAGTTTGTAAGTCACAAAAGATGCAAATAACAGAGAAACTAGGAGACTTGAGAATATACATTCTTGTA
TATTTGTATTCGAGATTGTGAAAATTTGACCATAAGTTTAAATTCTTAAAAAGATATATCTGATCTAGGT
GATGGTTATAGACTGTAATTTTACCACATGTTTAATGATGGATAGTGACACACATGACACATCGACAACA
CTATAGCATCTTATTTAGATTACAACATGAAATTTTTCTGTAATACATGTCTTTGTACATAATTTAAAAG
TAATTCCTAAGAAATATATTTATACAAGGAGTTTAAAGAAAACATAGCATAAAGTTCAATGAGTAGTAAA
AACCATATACAGTATATAGCATAAAGTTCAATGAGTTTATTACAAAAGCATTGGTTCACTTTCTGTAACA
CGACGTTAAACCTTCGTCTCCAATAGGAGCGCTACTGATTCAACATGCCAATATATACTAAATACGTTTC
TACAGTCAAATGCTTTAACGTTTCATGATTAAGTGACTATTTACCGTCAATCCTTTCCCATTCCTCCCAC
TAATCCAACTTTTTAATTACTCTTAAATCACCACTAAGCTAGTAACGCCTATCATGAATTAGCTCTACTA
AATCTAGCAACCTTTCAAATTTGCAGTATTGCAGGTGTCTCTGTGTCTTTAAAATAGTTGCCTTATGATT
TCTTCGGTTTCAAGATGATCAAATAGTTATAGATTTCATGCTCACACATGCTCATTAGATGTGTACATAC
TTTACTTACCCAAATCTATTTTCTCGCAAAGATTTTGATGGTAAAGCTGATTTGGTTCTATTGAACTAAA
TCAAACGAGTTTCAGACTGAGTGATTCTAATCCGGCCCATTAGCCCCTAAACAGACCCACTAATTACGCA
GCTTTTAATAGAGTAATTACACCTAGTTTACCCACTAAACCACTAAGCACTAATTATCTCACAATCTAAT
GAGCTTCCCTCGTAATTACTTGGGCTTTCACTCTACCATTTATTTGTAACAGTCAAGTCTCTACTGTCTC
TATATAAACTCTCTAAAGTTAACACACAATTCTCATCACAAACAAATCAACCAAAGCAACTTCTACTCTT
TCTTCTTTCGACCTTATCAATCTGTTGAGAAGGTACCAATTCGGCGCGCCAATGGCTTCTAGCCCACCGA
AGAAGAAGCGGAAGGTCAGCTGGAAAATGGACAAGAAGTACAGCATTGGACTTGATATTGGTACGAACTC
AGTTGGGTGGGCCGTTATCACCGATGAATACAAGGTACCTTCGAAGAAATTTAAAGTGCTGGGCAACACA
GATAGGCACAGCATTAAGAAGAACTTGATCGGAGCTCTGCTCTTTGACTCTGGAGAAACCGCGGAGGCGA
CAAGGCTTAAACGTACTGCGAGGAGAAGGTACACTCGCAGGAAGAACAGAATCTGTTATCTCCAAGAGAT
CTTTAGCAACGAGATGGCGAAGGTAAGGATTTTTATGATATAGTATGCTTATGTATTTTGTACTGAAAGC
ATATCCTGCTTCATTGGGATATTACTGAAAGCATTTAACTACATGTAAACTCACTTGATGATCAATAAAC
TTGATTTTGCAGGTTGACGACTCGTTCTTCCATCGCCTCGAGGAATCCTTCCTGGTAGAGGAAGATAAGA
AACACGAGCGTCACCCCATCTTTGGGAATATTGTTGACGAAGTAGCCTATCATGAAAAGTATCCGACTAT
ATACCACCTTCGCAAGAAGCTGGTGGACTCAACCGATAAGGCAGACCTTCGGCTCATATACCTGGCTCTC
GCGCACATGATAAAGTTTCGTGGCCATTTCTTGATCGAAGGGGACCTCAACCCGGATAACTCCGATGTGG
ATAAACTGTTCATTCAGCTCGTCCAAACCTACAATCAGCTGTTCGAGGAGAACCCCATCAATGCATCAGG
TAACATTCCTTAGTTACCTTTCTTTTCTTTTTCCATCATAAGTTTATAGATTGTACATGCTTTGAGATTT
TTCTTTGCAAACAATCTCAGGTGTCGACGCCAAGGCAATACTGTCTGCCAGACTTTCGAAGTCCAGACGG
CTTGAGAATCTGATCGCTCAATTGCCAGGCGAGAAGAAGAACGGCTTGTTCGGGAATCTGATTGCACTGT
CTCTGGGCCTCACCCCTAACTTCAAAAGCAACTTTGACCTCGCCGAGGACGCGAAGCTGCAGCTGTCAAA
GGATACATACGATGATGATCTGGACAATCTGCTCGCCCAAATAGGTGCTCTTGAAATTGGAACTCTTCTT
TTGTTGTCTAAACCTATCAATTTCTTTGCGGAAATTTATTTGAAGCTGTAGAGTTAAAATTGAGTCTTTT
AAACTTTTGTAGGTGATCAGTATGCCGACCTGTTCTTGGCTGCCAAGAATCTGTCAGACGCTATCTTGCT
CAGTGACATTCTGCGGGTCAACACGGAGATAACCAAAGCGCCACTTAGCGCCTCCATGATCAAGAGGTAC
GACGAGCATCACCAGGATCTGACCCTTCTGAAGGCTTTGGTTCGCCAGCAACTCCCCGAGAAGTACAAGG
AGATTTTCTTTGACCAATCGAAGAATGGCTACGCAGGGTACATTGATGGAGGTAAGTTGTTACTTATGAT
TGTTTTCCTCTCTGCTACATGTATTTTGTTGTTCATTTCTGTAAGATATAAGAATTGAGTTTTCCTCTGA
TGATATTATTAGGTGCAAGTCAGGAGGAATTCTACAAATTCATCAAGCCTATTCTGGAAAAGATGGACGG
TACAGAGGAGCTGCTCGTTAAATTGAACCGCGAAGATTTGCTTCGGAAGCAGCGTACCTTCGACAATGGC
AGCATACCGCACCAGATCCACCTCGGTGAGCTGCATGCTATCTTGAGGAGGCAAGAGGACTTCTATCCGT
TCCTGAAAGACAACAGAGAGAAGATTGAAAAGATCCTCACGTTCCGCATTCCCTACTATGTAGGTTAGTA
TCATATGAAGAAATACCTAGTTTCAGTTGATGAATGCTATTTTCTGACCTCAGTTGTTCTCTTTTGAGAA
TTATTTCTTTTCTAATTTGCCTGATTTTTCTATTAATTCATTAGGTCCACTCGCACGCGGGAACTCGCGG
TTTGCGTGGATGACACGCAAATCCGAGGAGACTATCACGCCTTGGAACTTCGAAGAGGTCGTGGACAAGG
GTGCGAGTGCACAGTCCTTCATCGAAAGGATGACCAACTTCGATAAGAATCTCCCAAATGAGAAAGTCCT
GCCCAAGCATAGTCTCCTGTACGAATACTTCACGGTCTACAACGAGCTGACGAAGGTGAAATATGTGACG
GAGGGGATGCGCAAACCGGCCTTCCTGTCAGGTAAATCCTGGTCCACACTTTTACGATAAAAACACAAGA
TTTTAAACTATGAACTGATCAATAATCATTCCTAAAAGACCACACTTTTGTTTTGTTTCTAAAGTAATTT
TTACTGTTATAACAGGTGAGCAGAAGAAGGCCATTGTCGATCTCTTGTTCAAAACCAATCGGAAGGTCAC
TGTGAAACAGCTTAAAGAGGACTACTTTAAGAAGATCGAATGCTTTGATTCTGTGGAAATCAGCGGCGTT
GAGGATAGGTTCAATGCCTCTCTTGGCACATACCATGACCTGTTGAAAATCATCAAGGACAAGGACTTCC
TTGACAACGAGGAGAACGAGGACATCCTCGAGGACATCGTGCTGACTCTCACGCTGTTTGAGGACAGAGA
AATGATCGAGGAGCGCCTTAAGACTTATGCGCATCTGTTCGATGACAAGGTCATGAAGCAGTTGAAGAGG
AGGAGATATACAGGTAAGAGGTCAAAAGGTTTCCGCAATGATCCCTCTTTTTTTGTTTCTCTAGTTTCAA
GAATTTGGGTATATGACTAACTTCTGAGTGTTCCTTGATGCATATTTGTGATGAGACAAATGTTTGTTCT
ATGTTTTAGGTTGGGGAAGGCTCTCCAGGAAGCTCATCAACGGCATCCGCGACAAGCAATCCGGCAAGAC
TATACTGGACTTTCTCAAATCCGACGGTTTTGCGAATCGGAACTTCATGCAGCTTATTCACGATGACTCA
CTGACCTTCAAAGAAGATATCCAGAAGGCCCAAGTGTCAGGTCAGGGCGATAGCCTTCACGAACACATAG
CCAACCTGGCTGGATCGCCAGCTATAAAGAAGGGCATACTGCAGACAGTGAAGGTTGTGGATGAGCTGGT
GAAGGTAAGTTCTGCATTTGGTTATGCTCCTTGCATTTTAGGTGTTCGTCGCACTTCCATTTCCATGAAT
AGCTAAGATTTTTTTTCTCTGCATTCATTCTTCTTGCCTCAGTTCTAACTGTTTGTGGTATTTTTGTTTT
AATTATTGCTACAGGTCATGGGCCGCCATAAGCCGGAGAACATCGTCATCGAGATGGCGAGGGAAAACCA
GACGACTCAGAAAGGGCAGAAGAACTCACGGGAGCGCATGAAGCGGATAGAGGAAGGCATCAAGGAGCTT
GGGAGTCAGATTCTGAAAGAGCACCCAGTCGAAAATACTCAACTCCAGAACGAGAAGCTGTACCTCTATT
ACCTCCAGAATGGGAGAGATATGTACGTCGACCAAGAGCTCGACATTAACAGACTCTCCGACTATGATGT
GGATCACATTGTCCCTCAATCTTTCCTGAAGGACGATAGTATTGACAACAAGGTAAAGCAACTGTGTTTT
AATCAATTTCTTGTCAGGATATATGGATTATAACTTAATTTTTGAGAAATCTGTAGTATTTGGCGTGAAA
TGAGTTTGCTTTTTGGTTTCTCCCGTGTTATAGGTCCTTACGCGCTCAGACAAGAACCGCGGAAAATCCG
ACAATGTACCCAGCGAGGAGGTTGTGAAGAAGATGAAGAACTATTGGAGGCAGCTTTTGAATGCTAAGCT
CATAACCCAACGGAAATTCGACAATCTCACGAAGGCAGAAAGGGGCGGACTGTCTGAGCTCGACAAAGCC
GGCTTCATCAAGCGCCAGTTGGTTGAAACTCGTCAGATTACGAAACATGTGGCCCAGATACTCGATTCGC
GTATGAATACGAAGTATGATGAGAATGACAAACTTATCAGGGAGGTAAAGGTAAAGTTTCCAACTTTCCT
TTACCATATCAAACTAAAGTTCGAAACTTTTTATTTGATCAACTTCAAGGCCACCCGATCTTTCTATTCC
TGATTAATTTGTGATGAATCCATATTGACTTTTGATGGTTACGCAGGTGATCACCCTCAAGAGCAAACTG
GTTAGTGACTTCCGGAAGGACTTCCAGTTTTACAAGGTTCGCGAGATCAACAACTACCATCATGCCCATG
ACGCCTACCTGAACGCCGTTGTTGGCACTGCTCTCATCAAGAAGTATCCGAAACTGGAGTCTGAGTTTGT
GTACGGGGATTACAAGGTGTACGACGTTAGGAAGATGATCGCGAAGTCAGAACAAGAGATCGGCAAGGCT
ACCGCGAAATACTTCTTTTACTCGAATATCATGAACTTCTTCAAGACAGAGATCACTCTGGCGAATGGTG
AAATCCGGAAGAGGCCTCTGATCGAGACAAATGGCGAAACAGGTCTGTCTTTCCTATTTCATATGTTTAA
TCCTAGGAATTTGATCAATTGATTGTATGTATGTCGATCCCAAGACTTTCTTGTTCACTTATATCTTAAC
TCTCTCTTTGCTGTTTCTTGCAGGTGAGATTGTCTGGGATAAGGGCAGGGATTTTGCGACTGTGCGTAAG
GTTCTCAGCATGCCCCAAGTCAACATAGTCAAGAAAACGGAGGTTCAAACCGGTGGTTTCTCCAAGGAGT
CCATTCTCCCTAAGCGCAACTCCGACAAACTGATTGCGAGGAAGAAGGATTGGGATCCGAAGAAATACGG
AGGCTTTGATAGCCCTACCGTGGCATACAGCGTACTGGTAGTGGCCAAGGTGGAGAAGGGCAAGAGCAAG
AAACTGAAAAGCGTCAAGGAACTGCTTGGAATTACCATAATGGAAAGGTCCTCGTTCGAGAAGAATCCGA
TCGACTTCCTCGAGGCTAAAGGTAAAATATTGGATGCCAGACGATATTCTTTCTTTTGATTTGTAACTTT
TTCCTGTCAAGGTCGATAAATTTTATTTTTTTTGGTAAAAGGTCGATAATTTTTTTTTGGAGCCATTATG
TAATTTTCCTAATTAACTGAACCAAAATTATACAAACCAGGTTACAAAGAGGTGAAGAAAGACCTCATTA
TCAAACTGCCCAAGTATTCGCTTTTCGAATTGGAAAATGGCAGAAAACGCATGCTGGCATCTGCCGGAGA
ACTGCAGAAGGGCAACGAGCTGGCATTGCCCAGTAAGTACGTCAACTTCCTGTACTTGGCCTCACACTAT
GAGAAGCTGAAGGGGTCACCAGAGGACAACGAGCAGAAGCAGTTGTTTGTCGAGCAGCACAAGCACTATC
TTGATGAGATCATAGAGCAGATCAGCGAATTTTCCAAGCGGGTCATTCTTGCAGACGCTAACCTCGATAA
GGTAAGGACTTCTCATGAATATTAGTGGCAGATTAGTGTTGTTAAAGTCTTTGGTTAGATAATCGATGCC
TCCTAATTGTCCATGTTTTACTGGTTTTCTACAATTAAAGGTGCTTTCCGCGTACAACAAGCACAGAGAT
AAGCCGATAAGGGAACAAGCGGAAAACATCATCCACCTGTTCACACTGACCAATCTGGGAGCCCCAGCAG
CCTTTAAGTACTTCGATACCACTATCGACAGAAAGCGCTACACATCAACCAAGGAAGTGTTGGACGCTAC
CCTTATTCACCAATCTATTACAGGGCTCTATGAGACAAGGATAGATCTGTCGCAGTTGGGTGGTGACTCT
AGGGCTGACCCAAAGAAGAAGCGTAAAGTCTGAGGCGCGCCGAGCTCCAGGCCTCCCAGCTTTCGTCCGT
ATCATCGGTTTCGACAACGTTCGTCAAGTTCAATGCATCAGTTTCATTGCCCACACACCAGAATCCTACT
AAGTTTGAGTATTATGGCATTGGAAAAGCTGTTTTCTTCTATCATTTGTTCTGCTTGTAATTTACTGTGT
TCTTTCAGTTTTTGTTTTCGGACATCAAAATGCAAATGGATGGATAAGAGTTAATAAATGATATGGTCCT
TTTGTTCATTCTCAAATTATTATTATCTGTTGTTTTTACTTTAATGGGTTGAATTTAAGTAAGAAAGGAA
CTAACAGTGTGATATTAAGGTGCAATGTTAGACATATAAAACAGTCTTTCACCTCTCTTTGGTTATGTCT
TGAATTGGTTTGTTTCTTCACTTATCTGTGTAATCAAGTTTACTATGAGTCTATGATCAAGTAATTATGC
AATCAAGTTAAGTACAGTATAGGCTTGAGCTCCCTAGGCCTGTTATCCCTAACAAGTTTGTACAAAAAAG
CTGAACGAGAAACGTAAAATGATATAAATATCAATATATTAAATTAGATTTTGCATAAAAAACAGACTAC
ATAATACTGTAAAACACAACATATCCAGTCACTATGGCGGCCGCATTAGGCACCCCAGGCTTTACACTTT
ATGCTTCCGGCTCGTATAATGTGTGGATTTTGAGTTAGGATCCGTCGAGATTTTCAGGAGCTAAGGAAGC
TAAAATGGAGAAAAAAATCACTGGATATACCACCGTTGATATATCCCAATGGCATCGTAAAGAACATTTT
GAGGCATTTCAGTCAGTTGCTCAATGTACCTATAACCAGACCGTTCAGCTGGATATTACGGCCTTTTTAA
AGACCGTAAAGAAAAATAAGCACAAGTTTTATCCGGCCTTTATTCACATTCTTGCCCGCCTGATGAATGC
TCATCCGGAATTCCGTATGGCAATGAAAGACGGTGAGCTGGTGATATGGGATAGTGTTCACCCTTGTTAC
ACCGTTTTCCATGAGCAAACTGAAACGTTTTCATCGCTCTGGAGTGAATACCACGACGATTTCCGGCAGT
TTCTACACATATATTCGCAAGATGTGGCGTGTTACGGTGAAAACCTGGCCTATTTCCCTAAAGGGTTTAT
TGAGAATATGTTTTTCGTCTCAGCCAATCCCTGGGTGAGTTTCACCAGTTTTGATTTAAACGTGGCCAAT
ATGGACAACTTCTTCGCCCCCGTTTTCACCATGGGCAAATATTATACGCAAGGCGACAAGGTGCTGATGC
CGCTGGCGATTCAGGTTCATCATGCCGTTTGTGATGGCTTCCATGTCGGCAGAATGCTTAATGAATTACA
ACAGTACTGCGATGAGTGGCAGGCGGGGCGTAATCTAGAGGATCCGGCTTACTAAAAGCCAGATAACAGT
ATGCGTATTTGCGCGCTGATTTTTGCGGTATAAGAATATATACTGATATGTATACCCGAAGTATGTCAAA
AAGAGGTATGCTATGAAGCAGCGTATTACAGTGACAGTTGACAGCGACAGCTATCAGTTGCTCAAGGCAT
ATATGATGTCAATATCTCCGGTCTGGTAAGCACAACCATGCAGAATGAAGCCCGTCGTCTGCGTGCCGAA
CGCTGGAAAGCGGAAAATCAGGAAGGGATGGCTGAGGTCGCCCGGTTTATTGAAATGAACGGCTCTTTTG
CTGACGAGAACAGGGGCTGGTGAAATGCAGTTTAAGGTTTACACCTATAAAAGAGAGAGCCGTTATCGTC
TGTTTGTGGATGTACAGAGTGATATTATTGACACGCCCGGGCGACGGATGGTGATCCCCCTGGCCAGTGC
ACGTCTGCTGTCAGATAAAGTCCCCCGTGAACTTTACCCGGTGGTGCATATCGGGGATGAAAGCTGGCGC
ATGATGACCACCGATATGGCCAGTGTGCCGGTCTCCGTTATCGGGGAAGAAGTGGCTGATCTCAGCCACC
GCGAAAATGACATCAAAAACGCCATTAACCTGATGTTCTGGGGAATATAAATGTCAGGCTCCCTTATACA
CAGCCAGTCTGCAGGTCGACCATAGTGACTGGATATGTTGTGTTTTACAGTATTATGTAGTCTGTTTTTT
ATGCAAAATCTAATTTAATATATTGATATTTATATCATTTTACGTTTCTCGTTCAGCTTTCTTGTACAAA
GTGGTTCGATAATTCCGATCCAGCCTAGGCCCGGGCCTGAGGACGCGTCCATGGTTAATTAAGACGTCCG
GACCGACTAGTGGATCCTCTAGAGTCGACCTGCAGGCATGCAAGCTTCTTCAAGTGTATGTAGGTATAGT
AACATGAACAAGAACAGACTCAAGTACAAGATCGCATACGAAAATGGAAATGGCAATGTCACTTCCACAT
AATCAAACACGAATCCTCATATCAACAAGGCCTGAGATTCTAACTAGCTCATAACAACTTAGCCAATAGT
TACTTGAGACTACCAAATGTATGTAGAACTAAAGACTAAGGGACAGAGAGTTCGTCTAAACAGGTGAATC
TAGTCGTTGTTATCTAATAAACAATTCAGCCCCAAATGCAGAACACACATAGAGCTCTCTATTGATTCAA
ATTACGATCTGATACTGATAACGTCTAGATTTTTAGGGTTAAAGCAATCAATCACCTGACGATTCAAGGT
GGTTGGATCATGACGATTCCAGAAAACATCAAGCAAGCTCTCAAAGCTACACTCTTTGGGATCATACTGA
ACTCTAACAACCTCGTTATGTCCCGTAGTGCCAGTACAGACATCCTCGTAACTCGGATTGTGCACGATGC
CATGGCTATACCCAACCTCGGTCTTGGTCACACCAGGAACTCTCTGGTAAGCTAGCTCCACTCCCCAGAA
ACAACCGGCGCCAAATTGCGCGAATTGCTGACCTGAAGACGGAACATCATCGTCGGGTCCTTGGGCGATT
GCGGCGGAAGATGGGTCAGCTTGGGCTTGAAGACGAGACCCGAATCCGAGTCTGTTGAAAAGGTTGTTCA
TTGGGGATTTGTATACGGAGATTGGTCGTCGAGAGGTTTGAGGGAAAGGACAAATGGGTTTGGCTCTGGA
GAAAGAGAGTGCGGCTTTAGAGAGAGAATTGAGAGGTTTAGAGAGAGATGCGGCGGCGATGAGCGGAGGA
GAGACGACGAGGACCTGCATTATCAAAGCAGTGACGTGGTGAAATTTGGAACTTTTAAGAGGCAGATAGA
TTTATTATTTGTATCCATTTTCTTCATTGTTCTAGAATGTCGCGGAACAAATTTTAAAACTAAATCCTAA
ATTTTTCTAATTTTGTTGCCAATAGTGGATATGTGGGCCGTATAGAAGGAATCTATTGAAGGCCCAAACC
CATACTGACGAGCCCAAAGGTTCGTTTTGCGTTTTATGTTTCGGTTCGATGCCAACGCCACATTCTGAGC
TAGGCAAAAAACAAACGTGTCTTTGAATAGACTCCTCTCGTTAACACATGCAGCGGCTGCATGGTGACGC
CATTAACACGTGGCCTACAATTGCATGATGTCTCCATTGACACGTGACTTCTCGTCTCCTTTCTTAATAT
ATCTAACAAACACTCCTACCTCTTCCAAAATATATACACATCTTTTTGATCAATCTCTCATTCAAAATCT
CATTCTCTCTAGTAAACAAGAACAAAAAAATGGCGGATACAGCTAGAGGAACCCATCACGATATCATCGG
CAGAGACCAGTACCCGATGATGGGCCGAGACCGAGACCAGTACCAGATGTCCGGACGAGGATCTGACTAC
TCCAAGTCTAGGCAGATTGCTAAAGCTGCAACTGCTGTCACAGCTGGTGGTTCCCTCCTTGTTCTCTCCA
GCCTTACCCTTGTTGGAACTGTCATAGCTTTGACTGTTGCAACACCTCTGCTCGTTATCTTCAGCCCAAT
CCTTGTCCCGGCTCTCATCACAGTTGCACTCCTCATCACCGGTTTTCTTTCCTCTGGAGGGTTTGGCATT
GCCGCTATAACCGTTTTCTCTTGGATTTACAAGTAAGCACACATTTATCATCTTACTTCATAATTTTGTG
CAATATGTGCATGCATGTGTTGAGCCAGTAGCTTTGGATCAATTTTTTTGGTCGAATAACAAATGTAACA
ATAAGAAATTGCAAATTCTAGGGAACATTTGGTTAACTAAATACGAAATTTGACCTAGCTAGCTTGAATG
TGTCTGTGTATATCATCTATATAGGTAAAATGCTTGGTATGATACCTATTGATTGTGAATAGGTACGCAA
CGGGAGAGCACCCACAGGGATCAGACAAGTTGGACAGTGCAAGGATGAAGTTGGGAAGCAAAGCTCAGGA
TCTGAAAGACAGAGCTCAGTACTACGGACAGCAACATACTGGTGGGGAACATGACCGTGACCGTACTCGT
GGTGGCCAGCACACTACTATGGTGAGCAAGGGCGAGGAGCTGTTCACCGGGGTGGTGCCCATCCTGGTCG
AGCTGGACGGCGACGTAAACGGCCACAAGTTCAGCGTGTCCGGCGAGGGCGAGGGCGATGCCACCTACGG
CAAGCTGACCCTGAAGTTCATCTGCACCACCGGCAAGCTGCCCGTGCCCTGGCCCACCCTCGTGACCACC
CTGTCCTGGGGCGTGCAGTGCTTCGCCCGCTACCCCGACCACATGAAGCAGCACGACTTCTTCAAGTCCG
CCATGCCCGAAGGCTACGTCCAGGAGCGCACCATCTTCTTCAAGGACGACGGCAACTACAAGACCCGCGC
CGAGGTGAAGTTCGAGGGCGACACCCTGGTGAACCGCATCGAGCTGAAGGGCATCGACTTCAAGGAGGAC
GGCAACATCCTGGGGCACAAGCTGGAGTACAACTACTTTAGCGACAACGTCTATATCACCGCCGACAAGC
AGAAGAACGGCATCAAGGCCAACTTCAAGATCCGCCACAACATCGAGGACGGCGGCGTGCAGCTCGCCGA
CCACTACCAGCAGAACACCCCCATCGGCGACGGCCCCGTGCTGCTGCCCGACAACCACTACCTGAGCACC
CAGTCCAAGCTGAGCAAAGACCCCAACGAGAAGCGCGATCACATGGTCCTGCTGGAGTTCGTGACCGCCG
CCGGGATCACTCTCGGCATGGACGAGCTGTACAAGTAAAGATCTTCTAGTAACATAGATGACACCGCGCG
CGATAATTTATCCTAGTTTGCGCGCTATATTTTGTTTTCTATCGCGTATTAAATGTATAATTGCGGGACT
CTAATCATAAAAACCCATCTCATAAATAACGTCATGCATTACATGTTAATTATTACATGCTTAACGTAAT
TCAACAGAAATTATATGATAATCATCGCAAGACCGGCAACAGGATTCAATCTTAAGAAACTTTATTGCCA
AATGTTTGAACGATGGAAGCTTGGCACTGGCCGTCGTTTTACAACGTCGTGACTGGGAAAACCCTGGCGT
TACCCAACTTAATCGCCTTGCAGCACATCCCCCTTTCGCCAGCTGGCGTAATAGCGAAGAGGCCCGCACC
GATCGCCCTTCCCAACAGTTGCGCAGCCTGAATGGCGAATGAGCTTGAGCTTGGATCAGATTGTCGTTTC
CCGCCTTCAGTTTAAACTATCAGTGTTTGACAGGATATATTGGCGGGTAAACCTAAGAGAAAAGAGCGTT
TATTAGAATAATCGGATATTTAAAAGGGCGTGAAAAGGTTTATCCGTTCGTCCATTTGTATGTGCATGCC
AACCACAGGGTTCCCCTCGGGATCAAAGTACTTTAAAGTACTTTAAAGTACTTTAA
Features (pLannotate 1.2.2; 32 found; start..end, strand, type, name):
    226..627     +  CDS            Y4CG_SINFN (fragment): Protein inferred from homology: Swiss-Prot protein existence level 3. From Sinorhizobium fredii (strain NBRC 101917 / NGR234).
   1187..1816    +  CDS            pVS1 StaA: stability protein from the Pseudomonas plasmid pVS1 (Heeb et al., 2000)
   2245..3318    +  CDS            pVS1 RepA: replication protein from the Pseudomonas plasmid pVS1 (Heeb et al., 2000)
   3384..3578    +  rep_origin     pVS1 oriV: origin of replication for the Pseudomonas plasmid pVS1 (Heeb et al., 2000)
   3781..3820    +  CDS            rop (fragment): Rop protein, which maintains plasmids at low copy number; rop
   3922..4062    +  misc_feature   bom: basis of mobility region from pBR322
   4248..4836    -  rep_origin     ori: high-copy-number ColE1/pMB1/pBR322/pUC origin of replication
   5082..5869    -  CDS            SmR (fragment): aminoglycoside adenylyltransferase (Murphy, 1985); aadA; confers resistance to spectinomycin and streptomycin
   5880..5936    -  CDS            GmR (fragment): gentamycin acetyltransferase; aacC1; confers resistance to gentamycin
   6112..6135    -  promoter       Pc promoter (fragment): intI1 (promoter lies within the coding sequence); class 1 integron promoter
   6394..6418    +  misc_feature   LB T-DNA repeat: left border repeat from nopaline C58 T-DNA
   6494..6582    +  CDS            lacI (fragment): lac repressor; lacI; The lac repressor binds to the lac operator to inhibit transcription in E. coli. This inhibition can be relieved by adding lactose or isopropyl-β-D-thiogalactopyranoside (IPTG).
   6595..6616    +  protein_bind   CAP binding site: CAP binding activates transcription in the presence of cAMP. E. coli catabolite activator protein
   6631..6661    +  promoter       lac promoter: promoter for the E. coli lac operon
   6665..6687    +  protein_bind   lac operator (fragment): The lac repressor binds to the lac operator to inhibit transcription in E. coli. This inhibition can be relieved by adding lactose or isopropyl-β-D-thiogalactopyranoside (IPTG). lac repressor encoded by lacI
   8147..8425    +  CDS            cas9 (fragment): CAS9_STRP1 - Also known as csn1 From Streptococcus pyogenes serotype M1.
   8556..13514   +  CDS            cas9: CAS9_STRP1 - Also known as csn1 From Streptococcus pyogenes serotype M1.
  13868..13999   +  CDS            RBCS2 (fragment): RBS2_SOLLC - Also known as RBCS-2A From Solanum lycopersicum (Tomato) (Lycopersicon esculentum).
  14402..14526   +  protein_bind   attR1: mutant version of attR; recombination site for the Gateway® LR reaction LR Clonase™
  14551..14581   +  promoter       lac UV5 promoter: E. coli lac promoter with an "up" mutation
  14605..14634   +  promoter       cat promoter (fragment): promoter of the E. coli cat gene encoding chloramphenicol acetyltransferase
  14635..15315   +  CDS            CmR: chloramphenicol acetyltransferase confers resistance to chloramphenicol
  15472..15630   +  CDS            ccdA (fragment): CCDA_ECO57 - Also known as H, letA. Experimental evidence at protein level: Swiss-Prot protein existence level 1. Antitoxin component of a type II toxin-antitoxin (TA) system which inhibits the post-segregational killing (PSK) of plasmid-free cells, also referred to as a plasmid addiction system. Binds to and blocks the activity of CcdB; will also remove bound CcdB protein from the CcdB-GyrA complex by forming a CcdA-CcdB complex, a process termed rejuvenation. Functions as a transcriptional corepressor for the ccdAB operon, repression also requires CcdB (By similarity). From Escherichia coli
  15635..15940   +  CDS            ccdB: CcdB, a bacterial toxin that poisons DNA gyrase; ccdB; Plasmids containing the ccdB gene cannot be propagated in standard E. coli strains.
  15981..16105   -  protein_bind   attR2: mutant version of attR; recombination site for the Gateway® LR reaction LR Clonase™
  16182..16217   +  misc_feature   MCS (fragment): pUC18/19 multiple cloning site
  16576..17100   -  CDS            MSR4 (fragment): MSRA4_ARATH - Also known as PMSR, PMSR4. Experimental evidence at protein level: Swiss-Prot protein existence level 1. Catalyzes the reduction of methionine sulfoxide (MetSO) to methionine in proteins. Plays a protective role against oxidative stress by restoring activity to proteins that have been inactivated by methionine oxidation. Prevents the methionine sulfoxidation of the heat shock protein HSP21 and its subsequent inactivation. MSRA family specifically reduces the MetSO S-enantiomer. From Arabidopsis thaliana (Mouse-ear cress).
  17642..18358   +  CDS            OLEO2_BRANA: Experimental evidence at protein level: Swiss-Prot protein existence level 1. May have a structural role to stabilize the lipid body during desiccation of the seed by preventing coalescence of the oil. Probably interacts with both lipid and phospholipid moieties of lipid bodies. May also provide recognition signals for specific lipase anchorage in lipolysis during seedling growth. From Brassica napus (Rape).
  18359..19078   +  CDS            mTurquoise2: enhanced monomeric variant of CFP (Goedhart et al., 2012) mammalian codon-optimized
  19085..19334   -  terminator     NOS terminator: nopaline synthase terminator and poly(A) signal
  19345..19499   +  CDS            lacZα (fragment): LacZα fragment of β-galactosidase; lacZ fragment
  19558..19582   +  misc_feature   RB T-DNA repeat: right border repeat from nopaline C58 T-DNA
