[The description below was written by a language model from this plasmid's Addgene catalogue record and pLannotate feature annotations shown in this document.]
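Description:
pRU324 is a plant binary T-DNA vector of about 19.7 kb, built on the pDe-CAS9 backbone, and serves as the final Gateway destination vector in a CRISPR/Cas9 mutagenesis system for Arabidopsis. Outside the T-DNA borders it carries a high-copy ColE1/pUC-type origin with the bom site for propagation in E. coli. It also carries the pVS1 oriV with RepA and StaA, which support replication and stable maintenance in Agrobacterium. Bacterial selection is through an aadA spectinomycin/streptomycin resistance gene. Because the unrecombined Gateway cassette encodes the gyrase toxin CcdB along with chloramphenicol acetyltransferase, the empty vector is selected on chloramphenicol plus spectinomycin and must be grown in a ccdB-tolerant strain.

Three modules lie between the nopaline-type left and right borders. The first is the Cas9 expression unit, listed as pEC1.2::Cas9i: Streptococcus pyogenes Cas9 under the EC1.2 promoter. The promoter itself is not annotated in the feature table. The cas9 coding sequence is detected as two segments, which would fit an interrupted, possibly intron-containing gene, though the record does not define the "i" suffix. A tomato RBCS2-derived fragment follows it, possibly part of a terminator region. The second module is an attR1–CmR–ccdB–attR2 cassette, which a single LR reaction replaces with an entry clone insert. In this system the insert is presumably guide RNA expression units, although the record does not specify this. The third module is the FastCyan marker, an oleosin–mTurquoise2 fusion with a NOS terminator annotated immediately after it on the opposite strand. This fusion makes transformed seeds fluoresce cyan, so transgenic seeds can be picked visually and Cas9-free segregants identified in later generations.
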