Addgene plasmid #167691: pRU324
Purpose: Final destination vector for single Gateway LR reaction
Depositing lab: Niko Geldner. Depositing organization: Universite de Lausanne (UNIL). Publication: Combined fluorescent seed selection and multiplex CRISPR/Cas9 assembly for fast generation of multiple Arabidopsis mutants. Ursache R, Fujita S, Denervaud Tendon V, Geldner N. Plant Methods. 2021 Oct 30;17(1):111. doi: 10.1186/s13007-021-00811-9. PubMed 34717688.
Backbone
  Vector backbone: pDe-CAS9
  Vector type: CRISPR
  Selectable markers: FastCyan seed selection
Growth in bacteria
  Bacterial resistance: Chloramphenicol and Spectinomycin, 25 & 50 μg/mL
  Growth temperature: 37°C
  Growth strain: ccdB Survival
  Copy number: High Copy
Gene/Insert
  Gene/Insert name: pEC1.2::Cas9i
  Species: Streptococcus pyogenes
  Cloning method: Gateway Cloning
  Sequencing primers: 5′ gcggataacaatttcacacaggaaacag; 3′ gcttgcatgcctgcaggtcgactct
Terms and licenses: Academic/Nonprofit Terms; Industry Terms: Not Available to Industry
Depositor comments: In addition to Cas9 cassette, attR1-attR2 Gateway recombination sites together with ccdB cassette are present. Please visit https://www.biorxiv.org/content/10.1101/2021.05.20.444986v1 for bioRxiv preprint.
How to cite: pRU324 was a gift from Niko Geldner (Addgene plasmid # 167691 ; http://n2t.net/addgene:167691 ; RRID:Addgene_167691)
